>Addgene plasmid #144988 | TFORF3512 | depositor full sequence | sequence record 287078 | Full Sequence
TTAATGTAGTCTTATGCAATACTCTTGTAGTCTTGCAACATGGTAACGATGAGTTAGCAACATGCCTTAC
AAGGAGAGAAAAAGCACCGTGCATGCCGATTGGTGGAAGTAAGGTGGTACGATCGTGCCTTATTAGGAAG
GCAACAGACGGGTCTGACATGGATTGGACGAACCACTGAATTGCCGCATTGCAGAGATATTGTATTTAAG
TGCCTAGCTCGATACATAAACGGGTCTCTCTGGTTAGACCAGATCTGAGCCTGGGAGCTCTCTGGCTAAC
TAGGGAACCCACTGCTTAAGCCTCAATAAAGCTTGCCTTGAGTGCTTCAAGTAGTGTGTGCCCGTCTGTT
GTGTGACTCTGGTAACTAGAGATCCCTCAGACCCTTTTAGTCAGTGTGGAAAATCTCTAGCAGTGGCGCC
CGAACAGGGACTTGAAAGCGAAAGGGAAACCAGAGGAGCTCTCTCGACGCAGGACTCGGCTTGCTGAAGC
GCGCACGGCAAGAGGCGAGGGGCGGCGACTGGTGAGTACGCCAAAAATTTTGACTAGCGGAGGCTAGAAG
GAGAGAGATGGGTGCGAGAGCGTCAGTATTAAGCGGGGGAGAATTAGATCGCGATGGGAAAAAATTCGGT
TAAGGCCAGGGGGAAAGAAAAAATATAAATTAAAACATATAGTATGGGCAAGCAGGGAGCTAGAACGATT
CGCAGTTAATCCTGGCCTGTTAGAAACATCAGAAGGCTGTAGACAAATACTGGGACAGCTACAACCATCC
CTTCAGACAGGATCAGAAGAACTTAGATCATTATATAATACAGTAGCAACCCTCTATTGTGTGCATCAAA
GGATAGAGATAAAAGACACCAAGGAAGCTTTAGACAAGATAGAGGAAGAGCAAAACAAAAGTAAGACCAC
CGCACAGCAAGCGGCCGCTGATCTTCAGACCTGGAGGAGGAGATATGAGGGACAATTGGAGAAGTGAATT
ATATAAATATAAAGTAGTAAAAATTGAACCATTAGGAGTAGCACCCACCAAGGCAAAGAGAAGAGTGGTG
CAGAGAGAAAAAAGAGCAGTGGGAATAGGAGCTTTGTTCCTTGGGTTCTTGGGAGCAGCAGGAAGCACTA
TGGGCGCAGCGTCAATGACGCTGACGGTACAGGCCAGACAATTATTGTCTGGTATAGTGCAGCAGCAGAA
CAATTTGCTGAGGGCTATTGAGGCGCAACAGCATCTGTTGCAACTCACAGTCTGGGGCATCAAGCAGCTC
CAGGCAAGAATCCTGGCTGTGGAAAGATACCTAAAGGATCAACAGCTCCTGGGGATTTGGGGTTGCTCTG
GAAAACTCATTTGCACCACTGCTGTGCCTTGGAATGCTAGTTGGAGTAATAAATCTCTGGAACAGATTTG
GAATCACACGACCTGGATGGAGTGGGACAGAGAAATTAACAATTACACAAGCTTAATACACTCCTTAATT
GAAGAATCGCAAAACCAGCAAGAAAAGAATGAACAAGAATTATTGGAATTAGATAAATGGGCAAGTTTGT
GGAATTGGTTTAACATAACAAATTGGCTGTGGTATATAAAATTATTCATAATGATAGTAGGAGGCTTGGT
AGGTTTAAGAATAGTTTTTGCTGTACTTTCTATAGTGAATAGAGTTAGGCAGGGATATTCACCATTATCG
TTTCAGACCCACCTCCCAACCCCGAGGGGACCCATGCATTGCATCTCAATTAGTCAGCAACCAGGTGTGG
AAAGTCCCCAGGCTCCCCAGCAGGCAGAAGTATGCAAAGCATGCGTCTCAATTAGTCAGCAACCATAGTC
CCGCCCCTAACTCCGCCCATCCCGCCCCTAACTCCGCCCAGTTCCGCCCATTCTCCGCCCCATGGCTGAC
TAATTTTTTTTATTTATGCAGAGGCCGAGGCCGCCTCGGCCTCTGAGCTATTCCAGAAGTAGTGAGGAGG
CTTTTTTGGAGGCCTAGGCTTTTGCAAAAAGCTTTCTAGAGGTACCACCGGAGCTTACCATGACCGAGTA
CAAGCCCACGGTGCGCCTCGCCACCCGCGACGACGTCCCCAGGGCCGTACGCACCCTCGCCGCCGCGTTC
GCCGACTACCCCGCCACGCGCCACACCGTCGATCCGGACCGCCACATCGAGCGGGTCACCGAGCTGCAAG
AACTCTTCCTCACGCGCGTCGGGCTCGACATCGGCAAGGTGTGGGTCGCGGACGACGGCGCCGCCGTGGC
GGTCTGGACCACGCCGGAGAGCGTCGAAGCGGGGGCGGTGTTCGCCGAGATCGGCCCGCGCATGGCCGAG
TTGAGCGGTTCCCGGCTGGCCGCGCAGCAACAGATGGAAGGCCTCCTGGCGCCGCACCGGCCCAAGGAGC
CCGCGTGGTTCCTGGCCACCGTCGGCGTCTCGCCCGACCACCAGGGCAAGGGTCTGGGCAGCGCCGTCGT
GCTCCCCGGAGTGGAGGCGGCCGAGCGCGCCGGGGTGCCCGCCTTCCTGGAGACCTCCGCGCCCCGCAAC
CTCCCCTTCTACGAGCGGCTCGGCTTCACCGTCACCGCCGACGTCGAGGTGCCCGAAGGACCGCGCACCT
GGTGCATGACCCGCAAGCCCGGTGCCAGTTAACGAATTCTAGATCTTGAGACAAATGGCAGTATTCATCC
ACAATTTTAAAAGAAAAGGGGGGATTGGGGGGTACAGTGCAGGGGAAAGAATAGTAGACATAATAGCAAC
AGACATACAAACTAAAGAATTACAAAAACAAATTACAAAAATTCAAAATTTTCGGGTTTATTACAGGGAC
AGCAGAGATCCACTTTGGCGCCGGCTCGAGGCCTGCAGGTGCAAAGATGGATAAAGTTTTAAACAGAGAG
GAATCTTTGCAGCTAATGGACCTTCTAGGTCTTGAAAGGAGTGGGAATTGGCTCCGGTGCCCGTCAGTGG
GCAGAGCGCACATCGCCCACAGTCCCCGAGAAGTTGGGGGGAGGGGTCGGCAATTGAACCGGTGCCTAGA
GAAGGTGGCGCGGGGTAAACTGGGAAAGTGATGTCGTGTACTGGCTCCGCCTTTTTCCCGAGGGTGGGGG
AGAACCGTATATAAGTGCAGTAGTCGCCGTGAACGTTCTTTTTCGCAACGGGTTTGCCGCCAGAACACAG
GTAAGTGCCGTGTGTGGTTCCCGCGGGCCTGGCCTCTTTACGGGTTATGGCCCTTGCGTGCCTTGAATTA
CTTCCACCTGGCTGCAGTACGTGATTCTTGATCCCGAGCTTCGGGTTGGAAGTGGGTGGGAGAGTTCGAG
GCCTTGCGCTTAAGGAGCCCCTTCGCCTCGTGCTTGAGTTGAGGCCTGGCCTGGGCGCTGGGGCCGCCGC
GTGCGAATCTGGTGGCACCTTCGCGCCTGTCTCGCTGCTTTCGATAAGTCTCTAGCCATTTAAAATTTTT
GATGACCTGCTGCGACGCTTTTTTTCTGGCAAGATAGTCTTGTAAATGCGGGCCAAGATCTGCACACTGG
TATTTCGGTTTTTGGGGCCGCGGGCGGCGACGGGGCCCGTGCGTCCCAGCGCACATGTTCGGCGAGGCGG
GGCCTGCGAGCGCGGCCACCGAGAATCGGACGGGGGTAGTCTCAAGCTGGCCGGCCTGCTCTGGTGCCTG
GCCTCGCGCCGCCGTGTATCGCCCCGCCCTGGGCGGCAAGGCTGGCCCGGTCGGCACCAGTTGCGTGAGC
GGAAAGATGGCCGCTTCCCGGCCCTGCTGCAGGGAGCTCAAAATGGAGGACGCGGCGCTCGGGAGAGCGG
GCGGGTGAGTCACCCACACAAAGGAAAAGGGCCTTTCCGTCCTCAGCCGTCGCTTCATGTGACTCCACGG
AGTACCGGGCGCCGTCCAGGCACCTCGATTAGTTCTCGAGCTTTTGGAGTACGTCGTCTTTAGGTTGGGG
GGAGGGGTTTTATGCGATGGAGTTTCCCCACACTGAGTGGGTGGAGACTGAAGTTAGGCCAGCTTGGCAC
TTGATGTAATTCTCCTTGGAATTTGCCCTTTTTGAGTTTGGATCTTGGTTCATTCTCAAGCCTCAGACAG
TGGTTCAAAGTTTTTTTCTTCCATTTCAGGTGTCGTGAGGCTAGCATCGATTGATCAACAAGTTTGTACA
AAAAAGTTGGCACCATGTCCAAACCTTCAGACCACATCAAGCGGCCCATGAACGCCTTCATGGTATGGTC
CCGGGGCCAGCGGCGCAAGATGGCCCAGGAAAACCCCAAGATGCACAACTCGGAGATCAGCAAACGCCTA
GGTGCCGAATGGAAGCTTCTGTCCGAGGCAGAGAAGCGGCCATACATCGATGAAGCCAAGCGGCTACGCG
CCCAGCACATGAAGGAGCACCCTGACTACAAGTACCGACCTCGGCGCAAGCCCAAGAACCTGCTCAAGAA
GGACAGGTATGTCTTCCCCTTGCCCTACCTGGGCGACACGGACCCGCTCAAGGCGGCTGGCCTGCCCGTG
GGGGCCTCTGACGGCCTCCTGAGCGCGCCCGAGAAAGCCCGGGCCTTCTTGCCGCCGGCCTCGGCGCCCT
ACTCCCTGCTGGACCCCGCGCAGTTTAGCTCGAGCGCCATCCAGAAGATGGGCGAAGTGCCCCACACCTT
GGCTACCGGCGCTCTGCCCTACGCGTCCACCCTGGGCTACCAGAACGGCGCCTTCGGCAGCCTCAGCTGC
CCCAGCCAGCACACGCACACGCACCCGTCCCCCACCAACCCTGGCTACGTGGTGCCCTGTAACTGTACCG
CCTGGTCTGCCTCCACCCTGCAGCCCCCCGTCGCCTACATCCTCTTCCCAGGCATGACCAAGACTGGCAT
AGACCCTTATTCGTCAGCCCACGCTACGGCCATGTTGCCAACTTTCTTGTACAAAGTGGTTGATATCGGT
AAGCCTATCCCTAACCCTCTCCTCGGTCTCGATTCTACGTAGTAATGAACTAGTCCGTAACTTGAAAGTA
TTTCGATTTCTTGGCTTTATATATCTTGTGGAAAGGACGATCATTAAAGGCTGGGCTTCCGAATACGCGT
TAAGTCGACAATCAACCTCTGGATTACAAAATTTGTGAAAGATTGACTGGTATTCTTAACTATGTTGCTC
CTTTTACGCTATGTGGATACGCTGCTTTAATGCCTTTGTATCATGCTATTGCTTCCCGTATGGCTTTCAT
TTTCTCCTCCTTGTATAAATCCTGGTTGCTGTCTCTTTATGAGGAGTTGTGGCCCGTTGTCAGGCAACGT
GGCGTGGTGTGCACTGTGTTTGCTGACGCAACCCCCACTGGTTGGGGCATTGCCACCACCTGTCAGCTCC
TTTCCGGGACTTTCGCTTTCCCCCTCCCTATTGCCACGGCGGAACTCATCGCCGCCTGCCTTGCCCGCTG
CTGGACAGGGGCTCGGCTGTTGGGCACTGACAATTCCGTGGTGTTGTCGGGGAAATCATCGTCCTTTCCT
TGGCTGCTCGCCTGTGTTGCCACCTGGATTCTGCGCGGGACGTCCTTCTGCTACGTCCCTTCGGCCCTCA
ATCCAGCGGACCTTCCTTCCCGCGGCCTGCTGCCGGCTCTGCGGCCTCTTCCGCGTCTTCGCCTTCGCCC
TCAGACGAGTCGGATCTCCCTTTGGGCCGCCTCCCCGCGTCGACTTTAAGACCAATGACTTACAAGGCAG
CTGTAGATCTTAGCCACTTTTTAAAAGAAAAGGGGGGACTGGAAGGGCTAATTCACTCCCAACGAAGACA
AGATCTGCTTTTTGCTTGTACTGGGTCTCTCTGGTTAGACCAGATCTGAGCCTGGGAGCTCTCTGGCTAA
CTAGGGAACCCACTGCTTAAGCCTCAATAAAGCTTGCCTTGAGTGCTTCAAGTAGTGTGTGCCCGTCTGT
TGTGTGACTCTGGTAACTAGAGATCCCTCAGACCCTTTTAGTCAGTGTGGAAAATCTCTAGCAGTACGTA
TAGTAGTTCATGTCATCTTATTATTCAGTATTTATAACTTGCAAAGAAATGAATATCAGAGAGTGAGAGG
AACTTGTTTATTGCAGCTTATAATGGTTACAAATAAAGCAATAGCATCACAAATTTCACAAATAAAGCAT
TTTTTTCACTGCATTCTAGTTGTGGTTTGTCCAAACTCATCAATGTATCTTATCATGTCTGGCTCTAGCT
ATCCCGCCCCTAACTCCGCCCATCCCGCCCCTAACTCCGCCCAGTTCCGCCCATTCTCCGCCCCATGGCT
GACTAATTTTTTTTATTTATGCAGAGGCCGAGGCCGCCTCGGCCTCTGAGCTATTCCAGAAGTAGTGAGG
AGGCTTTTTTGGAGGCCTAGGGACGTACCCAATTCGCCCTATAGTGAGTCGTATTACGCGCGCTCACTGG
CCGTCGTTTTACAACGTCGTGACTGGGAAAACCCTGGCGTTACCCAACTTAATCGCCTTGCAGCACATCC
CCCTTTCGCCAGCTGGCGTAATAGCGAAGAGGCCCGCACCGATCGCCCTTCCCAACAGTTGCGCAGCCTG
AATGGCGAATGGG
[124 nt withheld, positions 6524-6647]
C
[91 nt withheld, positions 6649-6739]
A
[49 nt withheld, positions 6741-6789]
CCTTTGACGTTGGAGTCCACGTTCTTT
[37 nt withheld, positions 6817-6853]
ACCCTATCTCGGTCTATTCTTTTGATTTATAAGGGATTTTGCCGATTTCGGCCTATTGGTTAAAAAATGA
GCTGATTTAACAAAAATTTAACGCGAATTTTAACAAAATATTAACGCTTACAATTTAGGTGGCACTTTTC
GGGGAAATGTGCGCGGAACCCCTATTTGTTTATTTTTCTAAATACATTCAAATATGTATCCGCTCATGAG
ACAATAACCCTGATAAATGCTTCAATAATATTGAAAAAGGAAGAGTATGAGTATTCAACATTTCCGTGTC
GCCCTTATTCCCTTTTTTGCGGCATTTTGCCTTCCTGTTTTTGCTCACCCAGAAACGCTGGTGAAAGTAA
AAGATGCTGAAGATCAGTTGGGTGCACGAGTGGGTTACATCGAACTGGATCTCAACAGCGGTAAGATCCT
TGAGAGTTTTCGCCCCGAAGAACGTTTTCCAATGATGAGCACTTTTAAAGTTCTGCTATGTGGCGCGGTA
TTATCCCGTATTGACGCCGGGCAAGAGCAACTCGGTCGCCGCATACACTATTCTCAGAATGACTTGGTTG
AGTACTCACCAGTCACAGAAAAGCATCTTACGGATGGCATGACAGTAAGAGAATTATGCAGTGCTGCCAT
AACCATGAGTGATAACACTGCGGCCAACTTACTTCTGACAACGATCGGAGGACCGAAGGAGCTAACCGCT
TTTTTGCACAACATGGGGGATCATGTAACTCGCCTTGATCGTTGGGAACCGGAGCTGAATGAAGCCATAC
CAAACGACGAGCGTGACACCACGATGCCTGTAGCAATGGCAACAACGTTGCGCAAACTATTAACTGGCGA
ACTACTTACTCTAGCTTCCCGGCAACAATTAATAGACTGGATGGAGGCGGATAAAGTTGCAGGACCACTT
CTGCGCTCGGCCCTTCCGGCTGGCTGGTTTATTGCTGATAAATCTGGAGCCGGTGAGCGTGGGTCTCGCG
GTATCATTGCAGCACTGGGGCCAGATGGTAAGCCCTCCCGTATCGTAGTTATCTACACGACGGGGAGTCA
GGCAACTATGGATGAACGAAATAGACAGATCGCTGAGATAGGTGCCTCACTGATTAAGCATTGGTAACTG
TCAGACCAAGTTTACTCATATATACTTTAGATTGATTTAAAACTTCATTTTTAATTTAAAAGGATCTAGG
TGAAGATCCTTTTTGATAATCTCATGACCAAAATCCCTTAACGTGAGTTTTCGTTCCACTGAGCGTCAGA
CCCCGTAGAAAAGATCAAAGGATCTTCTTGAGATCCTTTTTTTCTGCGCGTAATCTGCTGCTTGCAAACA
AAAAAACCACCGCTACCAGCGGTGGTTTGTTTGCCGGATCAAGAGCTACCAACTCTTTTTCCGAAGGTAA
CTGGCTTCAGCAGAGCGCAGATACCAAATACTGTTCTTCTAGTGTAGCCGTAGTTAGGCCACCACTTCAA
GAACTCTGTAGCACCGCCTACATACCTCGCTCTGCTAATCCTGTTACCAGTGGCTGCTGCCAGTGGCGAT
AAGTCGTGTCTTACCGGGTTGGACTCAAGACGATAGTTACCGGATAAGGCGCAGCGGTCGGGCTGAACGG
GGGGTTCGTGCACACAGCCCAGCTTGGAGCGAACGACCTACACCGAACTGAGATACCTACAGCGTGAGCT
ATGAGAAAGCGCCACGCTTCCCGAAGGGAGAAAGGCGGACAGGTATCCGGTAAGCGGCAGGGTCGGAACA
GGAGAGCGCACGAGGGAGCTTCCAGGGGGAAACGCCTGGTATCTTTATAGTCCTGTCGGGTTTCGCCACC
TCTGACTTGAGCGTCGATTTTTGTGATGCTCGTCAGGGGGGCGGAGCCTATGGAAAAACGCCAGCAACGC
GGCCTTTTTACGGTTCCTGGCCTTTTGCTGGCCTTTTGCTCACATGTTCTTTCCTGCGTTATCCCCTGAT
TCTGTGGATAACCGTATTACCGCCTTTGAGTGAGCTGATACCGCTCGCCGCAGCCGAACGACCGAGCGCA
GCGAGTCAGTGAGCGAGGAAGCGGAAGAGCGCCCAATACGCAAACCGCCTCTCCCCGCGCGTTGGCCGAT
TCATTAATGCAGCTGGCACGACAGGTTTCCCGACTGGAAAGCGGGCAGTGAGCGCAACGCAATTAATGTG
AGTTAGCTCACTCATTAGGCACCCCAGGCTTTACACTTTATGCTTCCGGCTCGTATGTTGTGTGGAATTG
TGAGCGGATAACAATTTCACACAGGAAACAGCTATGACCATGATTACGCCAAGCGCGCAATTAACCCTCA
CTAAAGGGAACAAAAGCTGGAGCTGCAAGC
Features (pLannotate 1.2.2; 34 found; start..end, strand, type, name):
      5..231     +  promoter       RSV promoter: Rous sarcoma virus enhancer/promoter
    232..412     +  LTR            5' LTR (truncated): truncated 5' long terminal repeat (LTR) from HIV-1
    459..584     +  misc_feature   HIV-1 Ψ: packaging signal of human immunodeficiency virus type 1
    568..931     +  CDS            HIV-1 gag (fragment): gag protein from human immunodeficiency virus 1; gag
   1077..1310    +  misc_feature   RRE: The Rev response element (RRE) of HIV-1 allows for Rev-dependent mRNA export from the nucleus to the cytoplasm.
   1687..1713    +  CDS            Rev (fragment): human immunodeficiency virus 1 (HIV-1) Rev protein; rev; enhances nuclear export of unspliced and incompletely spliced viral mRNAs
   1720..1743    +  promoter       SV40 promoter (fragment): SV40 early promoter
   1744..1815    +  promoter       SV40 promoter (fragment): SV40 enhancer and early promoter
   1839..1974    +  rep_origin     SV40 ori: SV40 origin of replication
   2020..2616    +  CDS            PuroR (fragment): puromycin N-acetyltransferase; pac from Streptomyces; confers resistance to puromycin
   2665..2782    +  misc_feature   cPPT/CTS: central polypurine tract and central termination sequence of HIV-1
   2847..2913    +  CDS            small t antigen (fragment): SV40 (simian virus 40) small t antigen
   2920..4098    +  promoter       EF-1α promoter: strong constitutive promoter for human elongation factor EF-1α
   4119..4136    +  protein_bind   attB1 (fragment): mutant version of attB; core recombination site for the Gateway® BP reaction BP Clonase™
   4145..4864    +  CDS            SOX14: SOX14_HUMAN - Also known as SOX28. Experimental evidence at protein level: Swiss-Prot protein existence level 1. Acts as a negative regulator of transcription. From Homo sapiens (Human).
   4872..4889    -  protein_bind   attB2 (fragment): mutant version of attB; core recombination site for the Gateway® BP reaction BP Clonase™
   4898..4939    +  CDS            V5 tag: epitope tag from simian virus 5
   4955..5008    +  promoter       U6 promoter (fragment): RNA polymerase III promoter for human U6 snRNA
   5050..5638    +  misc_feature   WPRE: woodchuck hepatitis virus posttranscriptional regulatory element
   5689..5708    +  misc_feature   cPPT/CTS (fragment): central polypurine tract and central termination sequence of HIV-1
   5710..5943    +  LTR            3' LTR (ΔU3): self-inactivating 3' long terminal repeat (LTR) from HIV-1
   6021..6142    +  polyA_signal   SV40 poly(A) signal: SV40 polyadenylation signal
   6182..6317    +  rep_origin     SV40 ori: SV40 origin of replication
   6338..6356    -  promoter       T7 promoter: promoter for bacteriophage T7 RNA polymerase
   6364..6519    +  CDS            lacZα (fragment): LacZα fragment of β-galactosidase; lacZ fragment
   6524..6952    +  rep_origin     f1 ori (sequence partly withheld): f1 bacteriophage origin of replication; arrow indicates direction of (+) strand synthesis
   7005..7109    +  promoter       AmpR promoter: bla
   7110..7970    +  CDS            AmpR: β-lactamase; bla; confers resistance to ampicillin, carbenicillin, and related antibiotics
   8141..8729    +  rep_origin     ori: high-copy-number ColE1/pMB1/pBR322/pUC origin of replication
   8912..9004    +  CDS            lacI (fragment): lac repressor; lacI; The lac repressor binds to the lac operator to inhibit transcription in E. coli. This inhibition can be relieved by adding lactose or isopropyl-β-D-thiogalactopyranoside (IPTG).
   9017..9038    +  protein_bind   CAP binding site: CAP binding activates transcription in the presence of cAMP. E. coli catabolite activator protein
   9053..9083    +  promoter       lac promoter: promoter for the E. coli lac operon
   9091..9107    +  protein_bind   lac operator: The lac repressor binds to the lac operator to inhibit transcription in E. coli. This inhibition can be relieved by adding lactose or isopropyl-β-D-thiogalactopyranoside (IPTG). lac repressor encoded by lacI
   9152..9170    +  promoter       T3 promoter: promoter for bacteriophage T3 RNA polymerase
