[The description below was written by a language model from this plasmid's Addgene catalogue record and pLannotate feature annotations shown in this document.]
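Description:
TFORF3512 is a lentiviral mammalian expression plasmid built on the pLX_TRC317 backbone. It carries the human SOX14 open reading frame (also known as SOX28), a SOX-family transcription factor annotated as a negative regulator of transcription. It belongs to a barcoded transcription factor ORF collection in which each clone carries a unique 24-bp barcode, so that the overexpressed factor can be identified in pooled screens. The barcode is not annotated as a separate feature in the table. In bacteria the plasmid is maintained through a high-copy ColE1/pUC-type origin and ampicillin resistance (bla). An f1 origin and remnants of a lac/lacZα cloning region with T7 and T3 promoters are also present in the backbone. The depositor notes that the plasmid can recombine during propagation.

The viral cassette follows a third-generation, self-inactivating design. An RSV promoter drives a truncated HIV-1 5' LTR, followed by the Ψ packaging signal, a gag fragment, the RRE for Rev-dependent export of the genomic RNA, a cPPT/CTS element and a ΔU3 3' LTR, with an SV40 polyadenylation signal downstream. Within the provirus, SV40 early promoter sequences lie upstream of the puromycin N-acetyltransferase gene for selection of transduced cells. The EF-1α promoter separately drives SOX14. The ORF was introduced by Gateway cloning and is flanked by attB1 and attB2 site remnants, with a V5 epitope tag fused at its C terminus for detection. A WPRE downstream enhances transcript stability and expression. A short U6 promoter fragment sits between the tag and the WPRE, but the record does not state its role. The construct is intended for producing lentivirus for constitutive SOX14 overexpression, for example in pooled directed-differentiation screens.
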