Addgene plasmid #144988: TFORF3512
Purpose: Lentiviral vector for overexpressing transcription factor ORFs with unique 24-bp barcodes. Barcodes facilitate identification of transcription factors in pooled screens.
Depositing lab: Feng Zhang. Depositing organization: Broad Institute. Publication: A transcription factor atlas of directed differentiation. Joung J, Ma S, Tay T, Geiger-Schuller KR, Kirchgatterer PC, Verdine VK, Guo B, Arias-Garcia MA, Allen WE, Singh A, Kuksenko O, Abudayyeh OO, Gootenberg JS, Fu Z, Macrae RK, Buenrostro JD, Regev A, Zhang F. Cell. 2023 Jan 5;186(1):209-229.e26. doi: 10.1016/j.cell.2022.11.026. PubMed 36608654.
Backbone
  Vector backbone: pLX_TRC317
  Backbone manufacturer: Broad Institute Genetic Perturbation Platform
  Backbone size w/o insert (bp): 8264
  Vector type: Mammalian Expression, Lentiviral
  Selectable markers: Puromycin
Growth in bacteria
  Bacterial resistance: Ampicillin, 100 μg/mL
  Growth temperature: 37°C
  Growth strain: NEB Stable
  Copy number: High Copy
Gene/Insert
  Gene/Insert name: SOX14
  Species: H. sapiens (human)
  Insert size (bp): 929
  Entrez Gene: SOX14 (a.k.a. SOX28)
  Promoter: EF1a
  Tag / fusion protein: V5 (C terminal on insert)
  Cloning method: Gateway Cloning
  Sequencing primers: 5′ GGGTGGAGACTGAAGTTAGGCCAG; 3′ CACATAGCGTAAAAGGAGCAACATAG
Resource information
  A portion of this plasmid was derived from a plasmid made by: Broad Institute Genetic Perturbation Platform
Terms and licenses: Academic/Nonprofit Terms; Industry Terms: Not Available to Industry
Depositor comments: NM_004189.3 Please test multiple small colonies in case of plasmid recombination. To make this collection available in a timely manner, a portion of this collection was not fully sequenced by Addgene. If an Addgene verified full plasmid sequence is not available, please contact us prior to placing an order to request the full sequence.
How to cite: TFORF3512 was a gift from Feng Zhang (Addgene plasmid # 144988 ; http://n2t.net/addgene:144988 ; RRID:Addgene_144988)
