>Addgene plasmid #144988 | TFORF3512 | depositor partial sequence | sequence record 287079 | Insert
ATCGATTGATCAACAAGTTTGTACAAAAAAGTTGGCACCATGTCCAAACCTTCAGACCACATCAAGCGGC
CCATGAACGCCTTCATGGTATGGTCCCGGGGCCAGCGGCGCAAGATGGCCCAGGAAAACCCCAAGATGCA
CAACTCGGAGATCAGCAAACGCCTAGGTGCCGAATGGAAGCTTCTGTCCGAGGCAGAGAAGCGGCCATAC
ATCGATGAAGCCAAGCGGCTACGCGCCCAGCACATGAAGGAGCACCCTGACTACAAGTACCGACCTCGGC
GCAAGCCCAAGAACCTGCTCAAGAAGGACAGGTATGTCTTCCCCTTGCCCTACCTGGGCGACACGGACCC
GCTCAAGGCGGCTGGCCTGCCCGTGGGGGCCTCTGACGGCCTCCTGAGCGCGCCCGAGAAAGCCCGGGCC
TTCTTGCCGCCGGCCTCGGCGCCCTACTCCCTGCTGGACCCCGCGCAGTTTAGCTCGAGCGCCATCCAGA
AGATGGGCGAAGTGCCCCACACCTTGGCTACCGGCGCTCTGCCCTACGCGTCCACCCTGGGCTACCAGAA
CGGCGCCTTCGGCAGCCTCAGCTGCCCCAGCCAGCACACGCACACGCACCCGTCCCCCACCAACCCTGGC
TACGTGGTGCCCTGTAACTGTACCGCCTGGTCTGCCTCCACCCTGCAGCCCCCCGTCGCCTACATCCTCT
TCCCAGGCATGACCAAGACTGGCATAGACCCTTATTCGTCAGCCCACGCTACGGCCATGTTGCCAACTTT
CTTGTACAAAGTGGTTGATATCGGTAAGCCTATCCCTAACCCTCTCCTCGGTCTCGATTCTACGTAGTAA
TGAACTAGTCCGTAACTTGAAAGTATTTCGATTTCTTGGCTTTATATATCTTGTGGAAAGGACGATCATT
AAAGGCTGGGCTTCCGAAT
