>Addgene plasmid #144988 | TFORF3512 | depositor partial sequence | sequence record 287080 | Barcode
TCATTAAAGGCTGGGCTTCCGAAT
