>Addgene plasmid #144988 | TFORF3512 | addgene partial sequence | sequence record 313858 | WPRE-R 5'-CATAGCGTAAAAGGAGCAACA-3'
TTTGTAATCCAGAGGTTGATTGTCGACTTAACGCGTATTCGGAAGCCCAGCCTTTAATGATCGTCCTTTC
CACAAGATATATAAAGCCAAGAAATCGAAATACTTTCAAGTTACGGACTAGTTCATTACTACGTAGAATC
GAGACCGAGGAGAGGGTTAGGGATAGGCTTACCGATATCAACCACTTTGTACAAGAAAGTTGGCAACATG
GCCGTAGCGTGGGCTGACGAATAAGGGTCTATGCCAGTCTTGGTCATGCCTGGGAAGAGGATGTAGGCGA
CGGGGGGCTGCAGGGTGGAGGCAGACCAGGCGGTACAGTTACAGGGCACCACGTAGCCAGGGTTGGTGGG
GGACGGGTGCGTGTGCGTGTGCTGGCTGGGGCAGCTGAGGCTGCCGAAGGCGCCGTTCTGGTAGCCCAGG
GTGGACGCGTA
